Addgene plasmid #22112: pWJPrP43
Depositing lab: Susan Lindquist. Depositing organization: Whitehead Institute for Biomedical Research. Publication: Spontaneous generation of prion infectivity in fatal familial insomnia knockin mice. Jackson WS, Borkowski AW, Faas H, Steele AD, King OD, Watson N, Jasanoff A, Lindquist S. Neuron. 2009 Aug 27. 63(4):438-50. 10.1016/j.neuron.2009.07.026 PubMed 19709627.
Backbone
  Vector backbone: pBTIIKS(+)
  Backbone size w/o insert (bp): 2900
  Vector type: Mouse Targeting ; construction of targeting vector
Growth in bacteria
  Bacterial resistance: Ampicillin, 100 μg/mL
  Growth temperature: 37°C
  Growth strain: DH5alpha
  Copy number: High Copy
Gene/Insert
  Gene/Insert name: PrP ki-3F4-FFI TC
  Species: M. musculus (mouse)
  Insert size (bp): 8000
  Mutation: 3F4 epitope and FFI related D177N mutation
  Cloning method: Restriction Enzyme; 5′ cloning site Eag1 (not destroyed); 3′ cloning site Cla1 (not destroyed)
  Sequencing primers: 5′ n/a; 3′ n/a
Resource information
  A portion of this plasmid was derived from a plasmid made by: David Melton; Edinburgh, Scotland
Terms and licenses: Academic/Nonprofit Terms; Industry Terms: Not Available to Industry
How to cite: pWJPrP43 was a gift from Susan Lindquist (Addgene plasmid # 22112 ; http://n2t.net/addgene:22112 ; RRID:Addgene_22112)
