[The description below was written by a language model from this plasmid's Addgene catalogue record.]
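Description:
pWJPrP43 is a mouse gene-targeting construct built in the pBTIIKS(+) backbone (a roughly 2.9 kb Bluescript-type cloning vector). It is maintained in E. coli as a high-copy plasmid under ampicillin selection. The vector itself is a bacterial cloning and propagation vehicle with no recorded function in mammalian cells. Its role is to carry the genomic targeting fragment, and the record classes it as a plasmid for constructing a targeting vector.

The payload is an approximately 8 kb mouse insert named "PrP ki-3F4-FFI TC", cloned between EagI and ClaI sites that both remain intact, so the fragment can be excised again. It represents prion protein (PrP) gene sequence engineered for knock-in and carries two changes. One is the 3F4 epitope, a small substitution that lets the widely used 3F4 monoclonal antibody recognise mouse PrP and so distinguishes the modified protein from the endogenous one. The other is the D177N mutation, the mouse counterpart of the human mutation associated with fatal familial insomnia (FFI).

The associated work describes FFI knock-in mice, which fits use of this insert for homologous recombination at the endogenous PrP locus, placing the mutant protein under its native regulatory control. The record does not describe the homology arm layout, any positive or negative selection cassette for embryonic stem cells, recombinase sites, or what "TC" means. No feature table is available to confirm these details. Part of the plasmid is noted as deriving from a construct made in another laboratory.
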