>Addgene plasmid #22112 | pWJPrP43 | addgene partial sequence | sequence record 27912 | 22112 with 22109 (GATGTCAAGGACCTTCAGCC)
TTTTGCAGANCAGTCATCGATAAGCTTATGGCGAACCTTGGCTACTGGCTGCTGGCCCTCTTTGTGACTA
TGTGGACTGATGTCGGCCTCTGCAAAAAGCGGCCAAAGCCTGGAGGGTGGAACACCGGTGGAAGCCGGTA
TCCCGGGCAGGGAAGCCCTGGAGGCAACCGTTACCCACCTCAGGGTGGCACCTGGGGGCAGCCCCACGGT
GGTGGCTGGGGACAACCCCATGGGGGCAGCTGGGGACAACCTCATGGTGGTAGTTGGGGTCAGCCCCATG
GCGGTGGATGGGGCCAAGGAGGGGGTACCCATAATCAGTGGAACAAGCCCAGCAAACCAAAAACCAACAT
GAAGCATATGGCAGGGGCTGCGGCAGCTGGGGCAGTAGTGGGGGGCCTTGGTGGCTACATGCTGGGGAGC
GCCATGAGCAGGCCCATGATCCATTTTGGCAACGACTGGGAGGACCGCTACTACCGTGAAAACATGTACC
GCTACCCTAACCAAGTGTACTACAGGCCAGTGGATCAGTACAGCAACCAGAACAACTTCGTGCACAATTG
CGTCAATATCACCATCAAGCAGCACACGGTCACCACCACCACCAAGGGGGAGAACTTCACCGAGACCGAT
GTGAAGATGATGGAGCGCGTGGTGNAGCAGATGTGCGTCACCCAGTACCAGAANGAGTCCCANGCCTATT
ACGACGGGAGAAGATCCAGCAGCACCGNGCTTTTCTCCTCCCCTCCNGTCA
