>Addgene plasmid #22112 | pWJPrP43 | addgene partial sequence | sequence record 27913 | 22112 with T7
GAGGCGAGGTATCGCGATAGCTTGATATCTGGTCACTTTGTGTGTCAGAGCTGGGCAGCCTTCGGTTTCT
TGATTTTCCAGAAGGGCAGGAGATTTCTCTGGATAATGTCTGCATCAGCAACATGTTATTATCTGGGAAT
TTGTTAGAAACGTACATTTCCAGGCCCCATCCCCAGTCTCAGGAATCAGAAACTCTATGGGTGGGACCCA
TCACATTGTATAGCAAGTTCCCAGGGGTTTCAGATATAGTTTCCAGTGTGTGGACATACAAGGCCTTGTG
CTTGATGGGTTCAGCACAGCATCATCTAGGAACTTATAAGACCCAGGAGTTGGGACCAGCAGAGTCATAC
GTACAATACGTACAGGTTCAAGGAGCCCTACTCCATTCAAGAGGCATCCTACAAATCCATGAAAGCCAGC
CAGATGGTGGTTTTCCTGGACAATGTGGGTGGAACTCATAGATGGAAATAGGGTAGAGCAGCCAAATTCC
AGTGTGGAGTAGAGTTCTGGGTAGCAAGAGAGGTCACCTGCTGTACTTGGAAAATGATCACAAATTGTTC
GGGTTAGCTGGTCAGGTCAGGCTGTGAGTCTGGAAAAGCTGGGGTCCTGAATTAAGGTTCCTGATAAAGT
AGATAGTTGTACAGATCTTTTTCCTTCAAAGGCAGAGGGCACCTTGAAGTCCTTGAAGGAGAAGGGAAGA
TAAAGTCGGTGCCTGGCTGTTCTCTAGAACACTCTGTTGGGGACAGATAAGGACAGTCATATTTACTTAA
GTTCTTAAAAAAAAAACCCTCTCTGTGGGTATGTTCATGTGTGGGTGCATGCAGAGGTTAGAGGTCTTGG
GTGTCATTCTTCAGAAGCCATCTACTTTGTTTTTGTGACAGGTCCTCTCATTGTTCA
